>Addgene plasmid #15287 | pSH1/M-FGFR3-Fv-Fvls-E | depositor full sequence | sequence record 8248 | Author sequence
CTGCATTAATGAATCGGCCAACGCGCGGGGAGAGGCGGTTTGCGTATTGGGCGCTCTTCCGCTTCCTCGC
TCACTGACTCGCTGCGCTCGGTCGTTCGGCTGCGGCGAGCGGTATCAGCTCACTCAAAGGCGGTAATACG
GTTATCCACAGAATCAGGGGATAACGCAGGAAAGAACATGTGAGCAAAAGGCCAGCAAAAGGCCAGGAAC
CGTAAAAAGGCCGCGTTGCTGGCGTTTTTCCATAGGCTCCGCCCCCCTGACGAGCATCACAAAAATCGAC
GCTCAAGTCAGAGGTGGCGAAACCCGACAGGACTATAAAGATACCAGGCGTTTCCCCCTGGAAGCTCCCT
CGTGCGCTCTCCTGTTCCGACCCTGCCGCTTACCGGATACCTGTCCGCCTTTCTCCCTTCGGGAAGCGTG
GCGCTTTCTCATAGCTCACGCTGTAGGTATCTCAGTTCGGTGTAGGTCGTTCGCTCCAAGCTGGGCTGTG
TGCACGAACCCCCCGTTCAGCCCGACCGCTGCGCCTTATCCGGTAACTATCGTCTTGAGTCCAACCCGGT
AAGACACGACTTATCGCCACTGGCAGCAGCCACTGGTAACAGGATTAGCAGAGCGAGGTATGTAGGCGGT
GCTACAGAGTTCTTGAAGTGGTGGCCTAACTACGGCTACACTAGAAGGACAGTATTTGGTATCTGCGCTC
TGCTGAAGCCAGTTACCTTCGGAAAAAGAGTTGGTAGCTCTTGATCCGGCAAACAAACCACCGCTGGTAG
CGGTGGTTTTTTTGTTTGCAAGCAGCAGATTACGCGCAGAAAAAAAGGATCTCAAGAAGATCCTTTGATC
TTTTCTACGGGGTCTGACGCTCAGTGGAACGAAAACTCACGTTAAGGGATTTTGGTCATGAGATTATCAA
AAAGGATCTTCACCTAGATCCTTTTAAATTAAAAATGAAGTTTTAAATCAATCTAAAGTATATATGAGTA
AACTTGGTCTGACAGTTACCAATGCTTAATCAGTGAGGCACCTATCTCAGCGATCTGTCTATTTCGTTCA
TCCATAGTTGCCTGACTCCCCGTCGTGTAGATAACTACGATACGGGAGGGCTTACCATCTGGCCCCAGTG
CTGCAATGATACCGCGAGACCCACGCTCACCGGCTCCAGATTTATCAGCAATAAACCAGCCAGCCGGAAG
GGCCGAGCGCAGAAGTGGTCCTGCAACTTTATCCGCCTCCATCCAGTCTATTAATTGTTGCCGGGAAGCT
AGAGTAAGTAGTTCGCCAGTTAATAGTTTGCGCAACGTTGTTGCCATTGCTACAGGCATCGTGGTGTCAC
GCTCGTCGTTTGGTATGGCTTCATTCAGCTCCGGTTCCCAACGATCAAGGCGAGTTACATGATCCCCCAT
GTTGTGCAAAAAAGCGGTTAGCTCCTTCGGTCCTCCGATCGTTGTCAGAAGTAAGTTGGCCGCAGTGTTA
TCACTCATGGTTATGGCAGCACTGCATAATTCTCTTACTGTCATGCCATCCGTAAGATGCTTTTCTGTGA
CTGGTGAGTACTCAACCAAGTCATTCTGAGAATAGTGTATGCGGCGACCGAGTTGCTCTTGCCCGGCGTC
AATACGGGATAATACCGCGCCACATAGCAGAACTTTAAAAGTGCTCATCATTGGAAAACGTTCTTCGGGG
CGAAAACTCTCAAGGATCTTACCGCTGTTGAGATCCAGTTCGATGTAACCCACTCGTGCACCCAACTGAT
CTTCAGCATCTTTTACTTTCACCAGCGTTTCTGGGTGAGCAAAAACAGGAAGGCAAAATGCCGCAAAAAA
GGGAATAAGGGCGACACGGAAATGTTGAATACTCATACTCTTCCTTTTTCAATATTATTGAAGCATTTAT
CAGGGTTATTGTCTCATGAGCGGATACATATTTGAATGTATTTAGAAAAATAAACAAATAGGGGTTCCGC
GCACATTTCCCCGAAAAGTGCCACCTGACGTCTAAGAAACCATTATTATCATGACATTAACCTATAAAAA
TAGGCGTATCACGAGGCCCTTTCGTCTTCAAGGTCGATCGACCTCATGTTTGACAGCTTATCATCGATAA
GCTTCTGTGGAATGTGTGTCAGTTAGGGTGTGGAAAGTCCCCAGGCTCCCCAGCAGGCAGAAGTATGCAA
AGCATGCATCTCAATTAGTCAGCAACCAGGTGTGGAAAGTCCCCAGGCTCCCCAGCAGGCAGAAGTATGC
AAAGCATGCATCTCAATTAGTCAGCAACCATAGTCCCGCCCCTAACTCCGCCCATCCCGCCCCTAACTCC
GCCCAGTTCCGCCCATTCTCCGCCCCATGGCTGACTAATTTTTTTTATTTATGCAGAGGCCGAGGCCGCC
TCGGCCTCTGAGCTATTCCAGAAGTAGTGAGGAGGCTTTTTTGGAGGCCTAGGCTTTTGCAAAAAGCTCC
TCCGATCGAGGGGCTCGCATCTCTCCTTCACGCGCCCGCCGCCCTACCTGAGGCCGCCATCCAACGCCGG
TTGAGTCGCGTTCTGCCGCCTCCCGCCTGTGGTGCCTCCTGAACTGCGTCCGCCGTCTAGGTAAGTTTAA
AGCTCAGGTCGAGACCGGGCCTTTGTCCGGCGCTCCCTTGGAGCCTACCTAGACTCAGCCGGCTCTCCAC
GCTTTGCCTGACCCTGCTTGCTCAACTCTACGTCTTTGTTTCGTTTTCTGTTCTGCGCCGTTACAGATCC
AAGCTGCCTCGATCGAGGAACTGAAAAACCAGAAAGTTAACTGGTAAGTTTAGTCTTTTTGTCTTTTATT
TCAGGTCCCGGATCCGGTGGTGCAAATCAAAGAACTGCTCCTCAGTGGATGTTGCCTTTACTTCTAGGCC
TGTACGGAGGTGTTACTTCTGCTCTAAAAGCTGCTCTAGCCCTCGATCGAGGGCTAGAGCGGCCGCGGCC
ACCATGGGGAGTAGCAAGAGCAAGCCTAAGGACCCCAGCCAGCGCCTCGACCTGCGCAGTCCCCCAAAGA
AGGGCTTGGGCTCGCCCACCGTGCACAAGGTCTCTCGCTTCCCGCTTAAGCGACAGGTGTCCTTGGAATC
TAACTCCTCTATGAACTCCAACACACCCCTTGTCCGGATTGCCCGGCTGTCCTCAGGAGAAGGTCCTGTT
CTGGCCAATGTTTCTGAACTTGAGCTGCCTGCTGACCCCAAGTGGGAGCTATCCAGGACCCGGCTGACAC
TTGGTAAGCCTCTTGGAGAAGGCTGCTTTGGACAGGTGGTCATGGCAGAAGCTATTGGCATCGACAAGGA
CCGTACTGCCAAGCCTGTCACCGTGGCCGTGAAGATGCTGAAAGATGATGCGACTGACAAGGACCTGTCG
GACCTGGTATCTGAGATGGAGATGATGAAAATGATTGGCAAGCACAAGAACATCATTAACCTGCTGGGGG
CGTGCACACAGGGTGGGCCCCTGTATGTGCTGGTGGAGTACGCAGCCAAGGGCAATCTCCGGGAGTTCCT
TCGGGCGCGGCGGCCTCCAGGCATGGACTACTCCTTTGATGCCTGCAGGCTGCCAGAGGAACAGCTCACC
TGCAAGGATCTAGTGTCCTGTGCCTACCAGGTGGCACGGGGCATGGAATACTTGGCTTCTCAGAAGTGTA
TTCACAGAGACTTGGCTGCCAGAAACGTCCTGGTGACCGAGGACAATGTGATGAAGATTGCGGACTTTGG
CCTGGCTCGAGATGTGCACAACCTGGACTACTACAAGAAGACCACAAATGGCCGGCTACCTGTGAAGTGG
ATGGCACCAGAGGCCCTTTTTGACCGAGTCTACACCCACCAGAGTGATGTTTGGTCTTTTGGTGTCCTCC
TCTGGGAGATCTTTACGCTGGGGGGCTCACCGTATCCTGGCATCCCAGTGGAAGAGCTTTTCAAGCTGTT
GAAAGAGGGCCACCGCATGGACAAGCCAGCCAGCTGCACACATGACCTGTACATGATCATGCGGGAATGT
TGGCATGCGGTGCCTTCACAGAGGCCCACCTTCAAGCAGTTGGTAGAGGATTTAGACCGCATCCTCACTG
TGACATCAACCGACGAGTACTTGGACCTCTCCGTGCCGTTTGAGCAGTACTCGCCAGGTGGCCAGGACAC
GCCTAGCTCCAGCTCGTCCGGAGATGACTCGGTGTTCACCCATGACCTGCTACCCCCAGGTCCACCCAGT
AACGGGGGACCTCGGACGGTCGAGGGCGTGCAGGTGGAAACCATCTCCCCAGGAGACGGGCGCACCTTCC
CCAAGCGCGGCCAGACCTGCGTGGTGCACTACACCGGGATGCTTGAAGATGGAAAGAAAGTTGATTCCTC
CCGGGACAGAAACAAGCCCTTTAAGTTTATGCTAGGCAAGCAGGAGGTGATCCGAGGCTGGGAAGAAGGG
GTTGCCCAGATGAGTGTGGGTCAGAGAGCCAAACTGACTATATCTCCAGATTATGCCTATGGTGCCACTG
GGCACCCAGGCATCATCCCACCACATGCCACTCTCGTCTTCGATGTGGAGCTTCTAAAACTGGAAGTCGA
GGGAGTGCAGGTGGAAACCATCTCCCCAGGAGACGGGCGCACCTTCCCCAAGCGCGGCCAGACCTGCGTG
GTGCACTACACCGGGATGCTTGAAGATGGAAAGAAAGTTGATTCCTCCCGGGACAGAAACAAGCCCTTTA
AGTTTATGCTAGGCAAGCAGGAGGTGATCCGAGGCTGGGAAGAAGGGGTTGCCCAGATGAGTGTGGGTCA
GAGAGCCAAACTGACTATATCTCCAGATTATGCCTATGGTGCCACTGGGCACCCAGGCATCATCCCACCA
CATGCCACTCTCGTCTTCGATGTGGAGCTTCTAAAACTGGAATCTGGCGGTGGATCCGGAGTCGACTATC
CGTACGACGTACCAGACTACGCACTCGACTAAGAATTCCTGATTGATTGACCGGATCCAGACATGATAAG
ATACATTGATGAGTTTGGACAAACCACAACTAGAATGCAGTGAAAAAAATGCTTTATTTGTGAAATTTGT
GATGCTATTGCTTTATTTGTAACCATTATAAGCTGCAATAAACAAGTTAACAACAACAATTGCATTCATT
TTATGTTTCAGGTTCAGGGGGAGGTGTGGGAGGTTTTTTAAAGCAAGTAAAACCTCTACAAATGTGGTAT
GGCTGATTATGATCCTGCCTCGCGCGTTTCGGTGATGACGGTGAAAACCTCTGACACATGCAGCTCCCGG
AGACGGTCACAGCTTGTCTGTAAGCGGATGCCGGGAGCAGACAAGCCCGTCAGGGCGCGTCAGCGGGTGT
TGGCGGGTGTCGGGGCGCAGCCATGACCCAGTCACGTAGCGATAGCGGAGTGTATACTGGCTTAACTATG
CGGCATCAGAGCAGATTGTACTGAGAGTGCACCATA
Features (pLannotate 1.2.2; 16 found; start..end, strand, type, name):
      1..54      -  CDS            lacI (fragment): lac repressor; lacI; The lac repressor binds to the lac operator to inhibit transcription in E. coli. This inhibition can be relieved by adding lactose or isopropyl-β-D-thiogalactopyranoside (IPTG).
    237..825     -  rep_origin     ori: high-copy-number ColE1/pMB1/pBR322/pUC origin of replication
    996..1856    -  CDS            AmpR: β-lactamase; bla; confers resistance to ampicillin, carbenicillin, and related antibiotics
   1857..1961    -  promoter       AmpR promoter: bla
   2080..2104    +  promoter       tet promoter (fragment): E. coli promoter for tetracycline efflux protein gene
   2114..2443    +  promoter       SV40 promoter: SV40 enhancer and early promoter
   2460..2729    +  LTR            5' LTR (truncated): truncated 5' long terminal repeat (LTR) from human T-cell leukemia virus (HTLV) type 1
   2774..2867    +  intron         SV40 intron: modified SV40 intron with splice donor and acceptor sites
   2944..2985    +  CDS            myr: N-myristoylation signal from Src kinase (Pellman et al., 1985; Kaplan et al., 1988)
   2992..4218    +  CDS            Fgfr3 (fragment): FGFR3_MOUSE - Also known as Mfr3, Sam3. Experimental evidence at protein level: Swiss-Prot protein existence level 1. Tyrosine-protein kinase that acts as cell-surface receptor for fibroblast growth factors and plays an essential role in the regulation of cell proliferation, differentiation and apoptosis. Plays an essential role in the regulation of chondrocyte differentiation, proliferation and apoptosis, and is required for normal skeleton development. Regulates both osteogenesis and postnatal bone mineralization by osteoblasts. Promotes apoptosis in chondrocytes, but can also promote cancer
   4228..4545    +  CDS            DmrB: F36V mutant of FK506-binding protein FKBP12 binds synthetic ligands that do not bind wild-type FKBP
   4551..4873    +  CDS            FKBP-V (fragment): F36V mutant of FK506-binding protein FKBP12 binds synthetic ligands that do not bind wild-type FKBP
   4954..5088    -  polyA_signal   SV40 poly(A) signal: SV40 polyadenylation signal
   5111..5194    -  CDS            large T antigen (fragment): large T antigen from SV40 (simian virus 40)
   5195..5234    +  CDS            rop (fragment): Rop protein, which maintains plasmids at low copy number; rop
   5336..5426    +  misc_feature   bom (fragment): basis of mobility region from pBR322
