[The description below was written by a language model from this plasmid's Addgene catalogue record and pLannotate feature annotations shown in this document.]
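Description:
pSH1/M-FGFR3-Fv-Fvls-E is a mammalian expression plasmid built on the pSH1 backbone that encodes a chemically inducible, membrane-anchored form of the mouse FGFR3 kinase. It is propagated in E. coli from a high-copy ColE1/pUC-type origin under ampicillin selection (β-lactamase with its own promoter). The short lacI, tet promoter, rop and bom fragments in the annotation appear to be non-functional remnants of pBR322-type ancestry. No mammalian selection marker is recorded or annotated.

Expression is driven by the SV40 enhancer/early promoter followed by a truncated HTLV-1 5' LTR segment, a pairing that resembles the composite SRα promoter. A modified SV40 intron lies upstream of the coding region and an SV40 polyadenylation signal downstream; the latter is annotated on the opposite strand, which may reflect the bidirectional nature of that element.

The open reading frame begins with the 14-residue c-Src myristoylation signal, which tethers the protein to the inner face of the plasma membrane. This is followed by the FGFR3 cytoplasmic domain only, lacking the extracellular and transmembrane regions and therefore unresponsive to FGF ligands. Two tandem copies of FKBP12 carrying the F36V substitution come next, and the catalogue lists a C-terminal HA epitope tag that the feature table does not separately annotate. The F36V domains bind synthetic dimerizer ligands that do not bind wild-type FKBP, so adding such a compound clusters the fusion and activates the kinase on demand.

The associated study used conditional FGFR activation of this kind in prostate cancer cells to compare signalling and proliferative outcomes between receptor family members.
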