Addgene plasmid #15287: pSH1/M-FGFR3-Fv-Fvls-E
Depositing lab: David Spencer. Depositing organization: Baylor College of Medicine. Publication: Conditional activation of fibroblast growth factor receptor (FGFR) 1, but not FGFR2, in prostate cancer cells leads to increased osteopontin induction, extracellular signal-regulated kinase activation, and in vivo proliferation. Freeman KW, Gangula RD, Welm BE, Ozen M, Foster BA, Rosen JM, Ittmann M, Greenberg NM, Spencer DM. Cancer Res. 2003 Oct 1. 63(19):6237-43. PubMed 14559809.
Backbone
  Vector backbone: pSH1
  Backbone manufacturer: GR Crabtree lab
  Backbone size w/o insert (bp): 3500
  Vector type: Mammalian Expression
Growth in bacteria
  Bacterial resistance: Ampicillin, 100 μg/mL
  Growth temperature: 37°C
  Growth strain: DH5alpha
  Copy number: High Copy
Gene/Insert
  Gene/Insert name: FGFR3 kinase, FKBP12v36 (alt name: cek-2)
  Species: M. musculus (mouse)
  Insert size (bp): 2000
  Mutation: FGFR3 cytoplasmic domain only FKBP12 F36V
  Entrez Gene: Fgfr3 (a.k.a. CD333, FR3, Fgfr-, Fgfr-3, Flg-2, HBGF, HBGFR, Mfr3, sa, sam3)
  Tag / fusion protein: ha (C terminal on insert); Myristoylation-targeting domain c-Src (14aa) (N terminal on insert)
  Cloning method: Restriction Enzyme; 5′ cloning site NotI, SacII (not destroyed); 3′ cloning site EcoRI, BamHI (not destroyed)
  Sequencing primers: 5′ gaggtgttacttctgctctaaaagc; 3′ cactgcattctagttgtggtttg
Terms and licenses: Academic/Nonprofit Terms; Industry Terms: Not Available to Industry
How to cite: pSH1/M-FGFR3-Fv-Fvls-E was a gift from David Spencer (Addgene plasmid # 15287 ; http://n2t.net/addgene:15287 ; RRID:Addgene_15287)
