>Addgene plasmid #15287 | pSH1/M-FGFR3-Fv-Fvls-E | addgene partial sequence | sequence record 21719 | 15287 with EBV-rev
TGGATCCGGTCATCAATCAGGAATTCTTAGTCGAGTGCGTAGTCTGGTACGTCGTACGGATAGTCGACTC
CGGATCCACCGCCAGATTCCAGTTTTAGAAGCTCCACATCGAAGACGAGAGTGGCATGTGGTGGGATGAT
GCCTGGGTGCCCAGTGGCACCATAGGCATAATCTGGAGATATAGTCAGTTTGGCTCTCTGACCCACACTC
ATCTGGGCAACCCCTTCTTCCCAGCCTCGGATCACCTCCTGCTTGCCTAGCATAAACTTAAAGGGCTTGT
TTCTGTCCCGGGAGGAATCAACTTTCTTTCCATCTTCAAGCATCCCGGTGTAGTGCACCACGCAGGTCTG
GCCGCGCTTGGGGAAGGTGCGCCCGTCTCCTGGGGAGATAGTCTCCACCTGCACTCCCTCGACTTCCAGT
TTTAGAAGCTCCACATCGAAGACGAGAGTGGCATGTGGTGGGATGATGCCTGGGTGCCCAGTGGCACCAT
AGGCATAATCTGGAGATATAGTCAGTTTGGCTCTCTGACCCACACTCATCTGGGCAACCCCTTCTTCCCA
GCCTCGGATCACCTCCTGCTTGCCTAGCATAAACTTAAAGGGCTTGTTTCTGTCCCGGGAGGAATCAACT
TTCTTTCCATCTTCAAGCATCCCGGTGTAGTGCACCACGCAGGTCTGGCCGCGCTTGGGGAAGGTGCGCC
CGTCTCCTGGGGAGATAGTCTCCACCTGCACTCCCTCGACCGTCCGANGGTCCCCCGTTACTGGGTGGAC
CTGGGGGGTAGCAGGTCATGGGTGAACACCGAGTCATCTCCCGGACGAGCTGGANCTAGGCG
